>Addgene plasmid #233106 | pUC57KAN-10XALFA | addgene full sequence | sequence record 466715 | Addgene Long Read Sequencing Result
TCGCGCGTTTCGGTGATGACGGTGAAAACCTCTGACACATGCAGCTCCCGGAGACGGTCACAGCTTGTCT
GTAAGCGGATGCCGGGAGCAGACAAGCCCGTCAGGGCGCGTCAGCGGGTGTTGGCGGGTGTCGGGGCTGG
CTTAACTATGCGGCATCAGAGCAGATTGTACTGAGAGTGCACCAGATGCGGTGTGAAATACCGCACAGAT
GCGTAAGGAGAAAATACCGCATCAGGCGCCATTCGCCATTCAGGCTGCGCAACTGTTGGGAAGGGCGATC
GGTGCGGGCCTCTTCGCTATTACGCCAGCTGGCGAAAGGGGGATGTGCTGCAAGGCGATTAAGTTGGGTA
ACGCCAGGGTTTTCCCAGTCACGACGTTGTAAAACGACGGCCAGTGAATTCGGCGCGCCCTTAAGCTCGA
GGGCTCCGGCGGCAGCCGCCTGGAGGAAGAGCTGCGCAGGCGCCTGACCGAGGGCTCCGGCGGCAGCCGC
CTGGAGGAAGAGCTGCGCAGGCGCCTGACCGAGGGCTCCGGCGGCAGCCGCCTGGAGGAAGAGCTGCGCA
GGCGCCTGACCGAGGGCTCCGGCGGCAGCCGCCTGGAGGAAGAGCTGCGCAGGCGCCTGACCGAGGGCTC
CGGCGGCAGCCGCCTGGAGGAAGAGCTGCGCAGGCGCCTGACCGAGGGCTCCGGCGGCGTCGAGGGCTCC
GGCGGCAGCCGCCTGGAGGAAGAGCTGCGCAGGCGCCTGACCGAGGGCTCCGGCGGCAGCCGCCTGGAGG
AAGAGCTGCGCAGGCGCCTGACCGAGGGCTCCGGCGGCAGCCGCCTGGAGGAAGAGCTGCGCAGGCGCCT
GACCGAGGGCTCCGGCGGCAGCCGCCTGGAGGAAGAGCTGCGCAGGCGCCTGACCGAGGGCTCCGGCGGC
AGCCGCCTGGAGGAAGAGCTGCGCAGGCGCCTGACCGAGGGCTCCGGCGGCGTCGACGGATCCGCGGCCG
CAAGCTTGGCTCGATCGAGCATGGTCATAGCTGTTTCCTGTGTGAAATTGTTATCCGCTCACAATTCCAC
ACAACATACGAGCCGGAAGCATAAAGTGTAAAGCCTGGGGTGCCTAATGAGTGAGCTAACTCACATTAAT
TGCGTTGCGCTCACTGCCCGCTTTCCAGTCGGGAAACCTGTCGTGCCAGCTGCATTAATGAATCGGCCAA
CGCGCGGGGAGAGGCGGTTTGCGTATTGGGCGCTCTTCCGCTTCCTCGCTCACTGACTCGCTGCGCTCGG
TCGTTCGGCTGCGGCGAGCGGTATCAGCTCACTCAAAGGCGGTAATACGGTTATCCACAGAATCAGGGGA
TAACGCAGGAAAGAACATGTGAGCAAAAGGCCAGCAAAAGGCCAGGAACCGTAAAAAGGCCGCGTTGCTG
GCGTTTTTCCATAGGCTCCGCCCCCCTGACGAGCATCACAAAAATCGACGCTCAAGTCAGAGGTGGCGAA
ACCCGACAGGACTATAAAGATACCAGGCGTTTCCCCCTGGAAGCTCCCTCGTGCGCTCTCCTGTTCCGAC
CCTGCCGCTTACCGGATACCTGTCCGCCTTTCTCCCTTCGGGAAGCGTGGCGCTTTCTCATAGCTCACGC
TGTAGGTATCTCAGTTCGGTGTAGGTCGTTCGCTCCAAGCTGGGCTGTGTGCACGAACCCCCCGTTCAGC
CCGACCGCTGCGCCTTATCCGGTAACTATCGTCTTGAGTCCAACCCGGTAAGACACGACTTATCGCCACT
GGCAGCAGCCACTGGTAACAGGATTAGCAGAGCGAGGTATGTAGGCGGTGCTACAGAGTTCTTGAAGTGG
TGGCCTAACTACGGCTACACTAGAAGAACAGTATTTGGTATCTGCGCTCTGCTGAAGCCAGTTACCTTCG
GAAAAAGAGTTGGTAGCTCTTGATCCGGCAAACAAACCACCGCTGGTAGCGGTGGTTTTTTTGTTTGCAA
GCAGCAGATTACGCGCAGAAAAAAAGGATCTCAAGAAGATCCTTTGATCTTTTCTACGGGGTCTGACGCT
CAGTGGAACGAAAACTCACGTTAAGGGATTTTGGTCATGAGATTATCAAAAAGGATCTTCACCTAGATCC
TTTTAAATTAAAAATGAAGTTTTAAATCAATCTAAAGTATATATGAGTAAACTTGGTCTGACAGTTAGAA
AAACTCATCGAGCATCAAATGAAACTGCAATTTATTCATATCAGGATTATCAATACCATATTTTTGAAAA
AGCCGTTTCTGTAATGAAGGAGAAAACTCACCGAGGCAGTTCCATAGGATGGCAAGATCCTGGTATCGGT
CTGCGATTCCGACTCGTCCAACATCAATACAACCTATTAATTTCCCCTCGTCAAAAATAAGGTTATCAAG
TGAGAAATCACCATGAGTGACGACTGAATCCGGTGAGAATGGCAAAAGTTTATGCATTTCTTTCCAGACT
TGTTCAACAGGCCAGCCATTACGCTCGTCATCAAAATCACTCGCATCAACCAAACCGTTATTCATTCGTG
ATTGCGCCTGAGCGAGACGAAATACGCGATCGCTGTTAAAAGGACAATTACAAACAGGAATCGAATGCAA
CCGGCGCAGGAACACTGCCAGCGCATCAACAATATTTTCACCTGAATCAGGATATTCTTCTAATACCTGG
AATGCTGTTTTCCCAGGGATCGCAGTGGTGAGTAACCATGCATCATCAGGAGTACGGATAAAATGCTTGA
TGGTCGGAAGAGGCATAAATTCCGTCAGCCAGTTTAGTCTGACCATCTCATCTGTAACATCATTGGCAAC
GCTACCTTTGCCATGTTTCAGAAACAACTCTGGCGCATCGGGCTTCCCATACAATCGATAGATTGTCGCA
CCTGATTGCCCGACATTATCGCGAGCCCATTTATACCCATATAAATCAGCATCCATGTTGGAATTTAATC
GCGGCCTAGAGCAAGACGTTTCCCGTTGAATATGGCTCATACTCTTCCTTTTTCAATATTATTGAAGCAT
TTATCAGGGTTATTGTCTCATGAGCGGATACATATTTGAATGTATTTAGAAAAATAAACAAATAGGGGTT
CCGCGCACATTTCCCCGAAAAGTGCCACCTGACGTCTAAGAAACCATTATTATCATGACATTAACCTATA
AAAATAGGCGTATCACGAGGCCCTTTCGTC
Features (pLannotate 1.2.2; 10 found; start..end, strand, type, name):
    137..236     +  misc_feature   bom (fragment): basis of mobility region from pBR322
    242..399     -  CDS            lacZα (fragment): LacZα fragment of β-galactosidase; lacZ fragment
   1028..1044    -  protein_bind   lac operator: The lac repressor binds to the lac operator to inhibit transcription in E. coli. This inhibition can be relieved by adding lactose or isopropyl-β-D-thiogalactopyranoside (IPTG). lac repressor encoded by lacI
   1052..1082    -  promoter       lac promoter: promoter for the E. coli lac operon
   1097..1118    -  protein_bind   CAP binding site: CAP binding activates transcription in the presence of cAMP. E. coli catabolite activator protein
   1131..1223    -  CDS            lacI (fragment): lac repressor; lacI; The lac repressor binds to the lac operator to inhibit transcription in E. coli. This inhibition can be relieved by adding lactose or isopropyl-β-D-thiogalactopyranoside (IPTG).
   1406..1994    -  rep_origin     ori: high-copy-number ColE1/pMB1/pBR322/pUC origin of replication
   2165..2980    -  CDS            KanR: aminoglycoside phosphotransferase; aph(3')-Ia; confers resistance to kanamycin in bacteria or G418 (Geneticin®) in eukaryotes
   2981..3085    -  promoter       AmpR promoter: bla
   3180..35      +  CDS            rop (fragment) (across the origin): Rop protein, which maintains plasmids at low copy number; rop
