[The description below was written by a language model from this plasmid's Addgene catalogue record and pLannotate feature annotations shown in this document.]
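Description:
pUC57KAN-10XALFA is a small (about 3.2 kb) bacterial cloning plasmid that stores a synthetic multimer of ten copies of the ALFA tag, a short engineered epitope recognised with high affinity by dedicated nanobodies. The backbone is pUC57KAN, a kanamycin-selectable relative of the pUC cloning vectors. It replicates in E. coli from a high-copy ColE1/pUC-type origin. Selection relies on an aminoglycoside phosphotransferase gene (KanR), which the annotation places directly downstream of an AmpR (bla) promoter. Short fragments of bom, rop and lacI are also detected; these are backbone remnants rather than functional elements.

The feature table does not annotate the ALFA repeats themselves. There is, however, an unannotated stretch of roughly 600 bp between the lacZα fragment and the lac operator, lac promoter and CAP binding site. This is the position of the multiple cloning site in pUC-type vectors, so it is the likely location of the 10X ALFA insert, although the record does not confirm this. The insert was introduced by restriction cloning, but the sites used are listed as unknown.

No eukaryotic promoter, terminator, reporter or fusion partner is annotated, and the vector type is unspecified, so the plasmid appears to be a source or template construct rather than an expression vector. Its probable use is as a donor from which the tandem ALFA array can be excised or amplified and fused in frame to a protein of interest. Multimerised tags of this kind generally increase detection signal in imaging, immunoblotting or nanobody-based capture. The record itself states only that the plasmid provides a 10X ALFA tag multimer.
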