Addgene plasmid #233106: pUC57KAN-10XALFA
Purpose: 10X ALFA tag multimer
Depositing lab: Steve Stowers. Depositing organization: Montana State University.
Backbone
  Vector backbone: pUC57KAN
  Vector type: Unspecified
Growth in bacteria
  Bacterial resistance: Kanamycin, 50 μg/mL
  Growth temperature: 37°C
  Growth strain: DH5alpha
  Copy number: High Copy
Gene/Insert
  Gene/Insert name: ALFA tag
  Species: Synthetic
  Mutation: None
  Cloning method: Restriction Enzyme; 5′ cloning site Unknown (unknown if destroyed)
Terms and licenses: Academic/Nonprofit Terms; Industry Terms: Not Available to Industry
How to cite: pUC57KAN-10XALFA was a gift from Steve Stowers (Addgene plasmid # 233106 ; http://n2t.net/addgene:233106 ; RRID:Addgene_233106)
